>Addgene plasmid #159325 | pcDNA3-His-SUMO3 | addgene full sequence | sequence record 311868 | Addgene NGS Result
GACGGATCGGGAGATCTCCCGATCCCCTATGGTGCACTCTCAGTACAATCTGCTCTGATGCCGCATAGTT
AAGCCAGTATCTGCTCCCTGCTTGTGTGTTGGAGGTCGCTGAGTAGTGCGCGAGCAAAATTTAAGCTACA
ACAAGGCAAGGCTTGACCGACAATTGCATGAAGAATCTGCTTAGGGTTAGGCGTTTTGCGCTGCTTCGCG
ATGTACGGGCCAGATATACGCGTTGACATTGATTATTGACTAGTTATTAATAGTAATCAATTACGGGGTC
ATTAGTTCATAGCCCATATATGGAGTTCCGCGTTACATAACTTACGGTAAATGGCCCGCCTGGCTGACCG
CCCAACGACCCCCGCCCATTGACGTCAATAATGACGTATGTTCCCATAGTAACGCCAATAGGGACTTTCC
ATTGACGTCAATGGGTGGAGTATTTACGGTAAACTGCCCACTTGGCAGTACATCAAGTGTATCATATGCC
AAGTACGCCCCCTATTGACGTCAATGACGGTAAATGGCCCGCCTGGCATTATGCCCAGTACATGACCTTA
TGGGACTTTCCTACTTGGCAGTACATCTACGTATTAGTCATCGCTATTACCATGGTGATGCGGTTTTGGC
AGTACATCAATGGGCGTGGATAGCGGTTTGACTCACGGGGATTTCCAAGTCTCCACCCCATTGACGTCAA
TGGGAGTTTGTTTTGGCACCAAAATCAACGGGACTTTCCAAAATGTCGTAACAACTCCGCCCCATTGACG
CAAATGGGCGGTAGGCGTGTACGGTGGGAGGTCTATATAAGCAGAGCTCTCTGGCTAACTAGAGAACCCA
CTGCTTACTGGCTTATCGAAATTAATACGACTCACTATAGGGAGACCCAAGCTGGCTAGCGTTTAAACTT
AAGCTTGCCACCATGCATCATCACCATCACCATGGTACCTCCGAGGAGAAGCCCAAGGAGGGTGTGAAGA
CAGAGAATGACCACATCAACCTGAAGGTGGCCGGGCAGGACGGCTCCGTGGTGCAGTTCAAGATCAAGAG
GCACACGCCGCTGAGCAAGCTGATGAAGGCCTACTGCGAGAGGCAGGGCTTGTCAATGAGGCAGATCAGA
TTCAGGTTCGACGGGCAGCCAATCAATGAAACTGACACTCCAGCACAGCTGGAGATGGAGGACGAGGACA
CCATCGACGTGTTCCAGCAGCAGACGGGAGGTTAATCTAGAGGGCCCGTTTAAACCCGCTGATCAGCCTC
GACTGTGCCTTCTAGTTGCCAGCCATCTGTTGTTTGCCCCTCCCCCGTGCCTTCCTTGACCCTGGAAGGT
GCCACTCCCACTGTCCTTTCCTAATAAAATGAGGAAATTGCATCGCATTGTCTGAGTAGGTGTCATTCTA
TTCTGGGGGGTGGGGTGGGGCAGGACAGCAAGGGGGAGGATTGGGAAGACAATAGCAGGCATGCTGGGGA
TGCGGTGGGCTCTATGGCTTCTGAGGCGGAAAGAACCAGCTGGGGCTCTAGGGGGTATCCCC
[124 nt withheld, positions 1533-1656]
C
[91 nt withheld, positions 1658-1748]
A
[49 nt withheld, positions 1750-1798]
CCTTTGACGTTGGAGTCCACGTTCTTT
[37 nt withheld, positions 1826-1862]
ACCCTATCTCGGTCTATTCTTTTGATTTATAAGGGATTTTGCCGATTTCGGCCTATTGGTTAAAAAATGA
GCTGATTTAACAAAAATTTAACGCGAATTAATTCTGTGGAATGTGTGTCAGTTAGGGTGTGGAAAGTCCC
CAGGCTCCCCAGCAGGCAGAAGTATGCAAAGCATGCATCTCAATTAGTCAGCAACCAGGTGTGGAAAGTC
CCCAGGCTCCCCAGCAGGCAGAAGTATGCAAAGCATGCATCTCAATTAGTCAGCAACCATAGTCCCGCCC
CTAACTCCGCCCATCCCGCCCCTAACTCCGCCCAGTTCCGCCCATTCTCCGCCCCATGGCTGACTAATTT
TTTTTATTTATGCAGAGGCCGAGGCCGCCTCTGCCTCTGAGCTATTCCAGAAGTAGTGAGGAGGCTTTTT
TGGAGGCCTAGGCTTTTGCAAAAAGCTCCCGGGAGCTTGTATATCCATTTTCGGATCTGATCAAGAGACA
GGATGAGGATCGTTTCGCATGATTGAACAAGATGGATTGCACGCAGGTTCTCCGGCCGCTTGGGTGGAGA
GGCTATTCGGCTATGACTGGGCACAACAGACAATCGGCTGCTCTGATGCCGCCGTGTTCCGGCTGTCAGC
GCAGGGGCGCCCGGTTCTTTTTGTCAAGACCGACCTGTCCGGTGCCCTGAATGAACTGCAGGACGAGGCA
GCGCGGCTATCGTGGCTGGCCACGACGGGCGTTCCTTGCGCAGCTGTGCTCGACGTTGTCACTGAAGCGG
GAAGGGACTGGCTGCTATTGGGCGAAGTGCCGGGGCAGGATCTCCTGTCATCTCACCTTGCTCCTGCCGA
GAAAGTATCCATCATGGCTGATGCAATGCGGCGGCTGCATACGCTTGATCCGGCTACCTGCCCATTCGAC
CACCAAGCGAAACATCGCATCGAGCGAGCACGTACTCGGATGGAAGCCGGTCTTGTCGATCAGGATGATC
TGGACGAAGAGCATCAGGGGCTCGCGCCAGCCGAACTGTTCGCCAGGCTCAAGGCGCGCATGCCCGACGG
CGAGGATCTCGTCGTGACCCATGGCGATGCCTGCTTGCCGAATATCATGGTGGAAAATGGCCGCTTTTCT
GGATTCATCGACTGTGGCCGGCTGGGTGTGGCGGACCGCTATCAGGACATAGCGTTGGCTACCCGTGATA
TTGCTGAAGAGCTTGGCGGCGAATGGGCTGACCGCTTCCTCGTGCTTTACGGTATCGCCGCTCCCGATTC
GCAGCGCATCGCCTTCTATCGCCTTCTTGACGAGTTCTTCTGAGCGGGACTCTGGGGTTCGAAATGACCG
ACCAAGCGACGCCCAACCTGCCATCACGAGATTTCGATTCCACCGCCGCCTTCTATGAAAGGTTGGGCTT
CGGAATCGTTTTCCGGGACGCCGGCTGGATGATCCTCCAGCGCGGGGATCTCATGCTGGAGTTCTTCGCC
CACCCCAACTTGTTTATTGCAGCTTATAATGGTTACAAATAAAGCAATAGCATCACAAATTTCACAAATA
AAGCATTTTTTTCACTGCATTCTAGTTGTGGTTTGTCCAAACTCATCAATGTATCTTATCATGTCTGTAT
ACCGTCGACCTCTAGCTAGAGCTTGGCGTAATCATGGTCATAGCTGTTTCCTGTGTGAAATTGTTATCCG
CTCACAATTCCACACAACATACGAGCCGGAAGCATAAAGTGTAAAGCCTGGGGTGCCTAATGAGTGAGCT
AACTCACATTAATTGCGTTGCGCTCACTGCCCGCTTTCCAGTCGGGAAACCTGTCGTGCCAGCTGCATTA
ATGAATCGGCCAACGCGCGGGGAGAGGCGGTTTGCGTATTGGGCGCTCTTCCGCTTCCTCGCTCACTGAC
TCGCTGCGCTCGGTCGTTCGGCTGCGGCGAGCGGTATCAGCTCACTCAAAGGCGGTAATACGGTTATCCA
CAGAATCAGGGGATAACGCAGGAAAGAACATGTGAGCAAAAGGCCAGCAAAAGGCCAGGAACCGTAAAAA
GGCCGCGTTGCTGGCGTTTTTCCATAGGCTCCGCCCCCCTGACGAGCATCACAAAAATCGACGCTCAAGT
CAGAGGTGGCGAAACCCGACAGGACTATAAAGATACCAGGCGTTTCCCCCTGGAAGCTCCCTCGTGCGCT
CTCCTGTTCCGACCCTGCCGCTTACCGGATACCTGTCCGCCTTTCTCCCTTCGGGAAGCGTGGCGCTTTC
TCATAGCTCACGCTGTAGGTATCTCAGTTCGGTGTAGGTCGTTCGCTCCAAGCTGGGCTGTGTGCACGAA
CCCCCCGTTCAGCCCGACCGCTGCGCCTTATCCGGTAACTATCGTCTTGAGTCCAACCCGGTAAGACACG
ACTTATCGCCACTGGCAGCAGCCACTGGTAACAGGATTAGCAGAGCGAGGTATGTAGGCGGTGCTACAGA
GTTCTTGAAGTGGTGGCCTAACTACGGCTACACTAGAAGAACAGTATTTGGTATCTGCGCTCTGCTGAAG
CCAGTTACCTTCGGAAAAAGAGTTGGTAGCTCTTGATCCGGCAAACAAACCACCGCTGGTAGCGGTGGTT
TTTTTGTTTGCAAGCAGCAGATTACGCGCAGAAAAAAAGGATCTCAAGAAGATCCTTTGATCTTTTCTAC
GGGGTCTGACGCTCAGTGGAACGAAAACTCACGTTAAGGGATTTTGGTCATGAGATTATCAAAAAGGATC
TTCACCTAGATCCTTTTAAATTAAAAATGAAGTTTTAAATCAATCTAAAGTATATATGAGTAAACTTGGT
CTGACAGTTACCAATGCTTAATCAGTGAGGCACCTATCTCAGCGATCTGTCTATTTCGTTCATCCATAGT
TGCCTGACTCCCCGTCGTGTAGATAACTACGATACGGGAGGGCTTACCATCTGGCCCCAGTGCTGCAATG
ATACCGCGAGACCCACGCTCACCGGCTCCAGATTTATCAGCAATAAACCAGCCAGCCGGAAGGGCCGAGC
GCAGAAGTGGTCCTGCAACTTTATCCGCCTCCATCCAGTCTATTAATTGTTGCCGGGAAGCTAGAGTAAG
TAGTTCGCCAGTTAATAGTTTGCGCAACGTTGTTGCCATTGCTACAGGCATCGTGGTGTCACGCTCGTCG
TTTGGTATGGCTTCATTCAGCTCCGGTTCCCAACGATCAAGGCGAGTTACATGATCCCCCATGTTGTGCA
AAAAAGCGGTTAGCTCCTTCGGTCCTCCGATCGTTGTCAGAAGTAAGTTGGCCGCAGTGTTATCACTCAT
GGTTATGGCAGCACTGCATAATTCTCTTACTGTCATGCCATCCGTAAGATGCTTTTCTGTGACTGGTGAG
TACTCAACCAAGTCATTCTGAGAATAGTGTATGCGGCGACCGAGTTGCTCTTGCCCGGCGTCAATACGGG
ATAATACCGCGCCACATAGCAGAACTTTAAAAGTGCTCATCATTGGAAAACGTTCTTCGGGGCGAAAACT
CTCAAGGATCTTACCGCTGTTGAGATCCAGTTCGATGTAACCCACTCGTGCACCCAACTGATCTTCAGCA
TCTTTTACTTTCACCAGCGTTTCTGGGTGAGCAAAAACAGGAAGGCAAAATGCCGCAAAAAAGGGAATAA
GGGCGACACGGAAATGTTGAATACTCATACTCTTCCTTTTTCAATATTATTGAAGCATTTATCAGGGTTA
TTGTCTCATGAGCGGATACATATTTGAATGTATTTAGAAAAATAAACAAATAGGGGTTCCGCGCACATTT
CCCCGAAAAGTGCCACCTGACGTC
Features (pLannotate 1.2.2; 20 found; start..end, strand, type, name):
     28..80      -  misc_feature   bom (fragment): basis of mobility region from pBR322
    235..614     +  enhancer       CMV enhancer: human cytomegalovirus immediate early enhancer
    615..818     +  promoter       CMV promoter: human cytomegalovirus (CMV) immediate early promoter
    814..847     +  LTR            5' LTR (truncated) (fragment): truncated 5' long terminal repeat (LTR) from HIV-1
    863..881     +  promoter       T7 promoter: promoter for bacteriophage T7 RNA polymerase
    950..1222    +  CDS            SUMO3: human small ubiquitin-related modifier 3
   1263..1487    +  polyA_signal   bGH poly(A) signal: bovine growth hormone polyadenylation signal
   1491..1512    +  promoter       SV40 promoter (fragment): SV40 enhancer and early promoter
   1533..1961    +  rep_origin     f1 ori (sequence partly withheld): f1 bacteriophage origin of replication; arrow indicates direction of (+) strand synthesis
   1975..2304    +  promoter       SV40 promoter: SV40 enhancer and early promoter
   2371..3162    +  CDS            neo: KKA2_KLEPN - Also known as kan, nptII. Experimental evidence at protein level: Swiss-Prot protein existence level 1. Resistance to kanamycin, neomycin, paromomycin, ribostamycin, butirosin and gentamicin B. From Klebsiella pneumoniae.
   3186..3344    +  CDS            ble (fragment): BLE_KLEPN - Experimental evidence at protein level: Swiss-Prot protein existence level 1. Binding protein with a strong affinity to the bleomycin family of antibiotics. Binds to CL990; an antimitotic-antibiotic compound. From Klebsiella pneumoniae.
   3339..3460    +  polyA_signal   SV40 poly(A) signal: SV40 polyadenylation signal
   3533..3549    -  protein_bind   lac operator: The lac repressor binds to the lac operator to inhibit transcription in E. coli. This inhibition can be relieved by adding lactose or isopropyl-β-D-thiogalactopyranoside (IPTG). lac repressor encoded by lacI
   3557..3587    -  promoter       lac promoter: promoter for the E. coli lac operon
   3602..3623    -  protein_bind   CAP binding site: CAP binding activates transcription in the presence of cAMP. E. coli catabolite activator protein
   3636..3728    -  CDS            lacI (fragment): lac repressor; lacI; The lac repressor binds to the lac operator to inhibit transcription in E. coli. This inhibition can be relieved by adding lactose or isopropyl-β-D-thiogalactopyranoside (IPTG).
   3911..4499    -  rep_origin     ori: high-copy-number ColE1/pMB1/pBR322/pUC origin of replication
   4670..5530    -  CDS            AmpR: β-lactamase; bla; confers resistance to ampicillin, carbenicillin, and related antibiotics
   5531..5635    -  promoter       AmpR promoter: bla
