[The description below was written by a language model from this plasmid's Addgene catalogue record and pLannotate feature annotations shown in this document.]
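Description:
pcDNA3-His-SUMO3 is a mammalian expression plasmid built on the pcDNA3 backbone that drives production of histidine-tagged mouse SUMO3, a small ubiquitin-related modifier that is covalently conjugated to target proteins. It is propagated in E. coli through a high-copy ColE1/pUC-type origin with selection by the β-lactamase (AmpR) gene under its own promoter. An f1 origin is also present, permitting single-stranded DNA production. Small fragments annotated as bom, lac promoter/operator, lacI, ble and an HIV-1 LTR are short backbone remnants or similarity hits rather than functional modules.

The SUMO3 coding sequence sits downstream of the human cytomegalovirus immediate early enhancer and promoter and is terminated by the bovine growth hormone polyadenylation signal, giving strong constitutive expression in transfected mammalian cells. A T7 promoter between the CMV promoter and the insert allows in vitro transcription or sequencing from that side. The automated annotation labels the open reading frame as human SUMO3, whereas the catalogue entry states the insert is mouse Sumo3. The two orthologues are closely related, so this probably reflects the annotation database rather than a true discrepancy. The His tag is not separately annotated, and the record does not state its position or the restriction sites used for cloning. A second cassette, with the SV40 enhancer/early promoter driving the neomycin phosphotransferase gene followed by the SV40 polyadenylation signal, allows G418 selection of stable cell lines. The stated purpose is simply mammalian expression of His-SUMO3. Constructs of this type are commonly used to enrich SUMO3-conjugated proteins by nickel affinity pulldown in SUMOylation assays.
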