Addgene plasmid #159325: pcDNA3-His-SUMO3
Purpose: Mammalian cell expression of mouse His-SUMO3
Depositing lab: Jianjun Zhao. Depositing organization: Cleveland Clinic Foundation.
Backbone
  Vector backbone: pcDNA3
  Vector type: Mammalian Expression
Growth in bacteria
  Bacterial resistance: Ampicillin, 100 μg/mL
  Growth temperature: 37°C
  Growth strain: DH5alpha
  Copy number: High Copy
Gene/Insert
  Gene/Insert name: His-SUMO3
  Species: M. musculus (mouse)
  Entrez Gene: Sumo3 (a.k.a. 2810014B19Rik, D10Ertd345e, SMT3A, SUMO-3, Smt3h1)
  Cloning method: Restriction Enzyme; 5′ cloning site Unknown (unknown if destroyed)
Terms and licenses: Academic/Nonprofit Terms; Industry Terms: Not Available to Industry
How to cite: pcDNA3-His-SUMO3 was a gift from Jianjun Zhao (Addgene plasmid # 159325 ; http://n2t.net/addgene:159325 ; RRID:Addgene_159325)
